Addgene plasmid #234590: pM.L456
Purpose: (Empty Backbone) Linker plasmid (connect pMB.Pos3 to pMB.002)
Depositing lab: Chen Davidovich. Depositing organization: Monash University. Publication: Modular cloning of multigene vectors for the baculovirus system and yeast. Lai Z, Flanigan SF, Boudes M, Davidovich C. J Mol Biol. 2025 Jan 13:168943. doi: 10.1016/j.jmb.2025.168943. PubMed 39814169.
Backbone
  Vector backbone: pYTK095
  Vector type: Other
Growth in bacteria
  Bacterial resistance: Ampicillin, 100 μg/mL
  Growth temperature: 37°C
  Growth strain: DH5alpha
  Copy number: High Copy
Gene/Insert
  Gene/Insert name: None
Terms and licenses: Academic/Nonprofit Terms; Industry Terms: Not Available to Industry
How to cite: pM.L456 was a gift from Chen Davidovich (Addgene plasmid # 234590 ; http://n2t.net/addgene:234590 ; RRID:Addgene_234590)
