[The description below was written by a language model from this plasmid's Addgene catalogue record and pLannotate feature annotations shown in this document.]
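Description:
pM.L456 is a small (about 2.3 kb) linker plasmid from a modular cloning toolkit designed for assembling multigene vectors for the baculovirus system and for yeast. It is catalogued as an empty backbone built on pYTK095, an ampicillin-resistant vector from the yeast toolkit family. Its stated role is purely architectural: it supplies the connector that joins the pMB.Pos3 position to pMB.002. It therefore appears to act as a bridging part, closing an assembly when the later positions are not occupied by expression cassettes. That reading is inferred from the name and purpose line and is not spelled out in the record.

The annotated features are limited to the bacterial maintenance elements. These are a β-lactamase (AmpR) coding sequence driven by its native bla promoter, conferring resistance to ampicillin and related antibiotics, and a high-copy ColE1/pUC-type origin of replication for propagation in E. coli. No gene, promoter, tag, reporter, or eukaryotic or viral element is recorded, which fits the "no insert" designation. Roughly 500 nt upstream of the resistance cassette carries no annotation. The linker and any flanking assembly sites presumably lie there, but the record does not describe their sequence, the restriction enzymes or overhangs involved, or the assembly chemistry. The plasmid is not meant for expression on its own and serves as a spacer or connector component in hierarchical assembly of multigene constructs.
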