Features (pLannotate 1.2.2; 3 found; start..end, strand, type, name):
    515..1375    -  CDS            AmpR: β-lactamase; bla; confers resistance to ampicillin, carbenicillin, and related antibiotics
   1376..1480    -  promoter       AmpR promoter: bla
   1583..2171    +  rep_origin     ori: high-copy-number ColE1/pMB1/pBR322/pUC origin of replication
>Addgene plasmid #234590 | pM.L456 | addgene full sequence | sequence record 468669 | Addgene NGS Result
CCCTGAATTCGCATCTAGAGCAGACCTAGACCACATGAGGCTGATGTAGGACAGCCACCAGTGGCAGCTA
ATCAACACCGCAAGATGCCGATGCACGCTCATATCATCGTCGTCAGCCTGGTAGCCATTCGACATACGGA
TCAGGGAACTCGAACCCAGTACCGTCTCAGTTCTGTATGGGCACAGACAACCTAAACGACTAGAGATCTA
TGTGAGGATCCTAACTCGAGATCGAGCTGAGCATGAGACGGAAATCTGCTCGTCAGTGGTGCTCACACTG
ACGAATCATGTACAGATCATACCGATGACTGCCTGGCGACTCACAACTAAGCAAGACAGCCGGAACCAGC
GCCGGCGAACACCACTGCATATATGGCATATCACAACAGTCCAACTAGTGCACTGCAGTACAGCGGCCGC
GATTATCAAAAAGGATCTTCACCTAGATCCTTTTAAATTAAAAATGAAGTTTTAAATCAATCTAAAGTAT
ATATGAGTAAACTTGGTCTGACAGTTACCAATGCTTAATCAGTGAGGCACCTATCTCAGCGATCTGTCTA
TTTCGTTCATCCATAGTTGCCTGACTCCCCGTCGTGTAGATAACTACGATACGGGAGGGCTTACCATCTG
GCCCCAGTGCTGCAATGATACCGCGGGACCCACGCTCACCGGCTCCAGATTTATCAGCAATAAACCAGCC
AGCCGGAAGGGCCGAGCGCAGAAGTGGTCCTGCAACTTTATCCGCCTCCATCCAGTCTATTAATTGTTGC
CGGGAAGCTAGAGTAAGTAGTTCGCCAGTTAATAGTTTGCGCAACGTTGTTGCCATTGCTACAGGCATCG
TGGTGTCACGCTCGTCGTTTGGTATGGCTTCATTCAGCTCCGGTTCCCAACGATCAAGGCGAGTTACATG
ATCCCCCATGTTGTGCAAAAAAGCGGTTAGCTCCTTCGGTCCTCCGATCGTTGTCAGAAGTAAGTTGGCC
GCAGTGTTATCACTCATGGTTATGGCAGCACTGCATAATTCTCTTACTGTCATGCCATCCGTAAGATGCT
TTTCTGTGACTGGTGAGTACTCAACCAAGTCATTCTGAGAATAGTGTATGCGGCGACCGAGTTGCTCTTG
CCCGGCGTCAATACGGGATAATACCGCGCCACATAGCAGAACTTTAAAAGTGCTCATCATTGGAAAACGT
TCTTCGGGGCGAAAACTCTCAAGGATCTTACCGCTGTTGAGATCCAGTTCGATGTAACCCACTCGTGCAC
CCAACTGATCTTCAGCATCTTTTACTTTCACCAGCGTTTCTGGGTGAGCAAAAACAGGAAGGCAAAATGC
CGCAAAAAAGGGAATAAGGGCGACACGGAAATGTTGAATACTCATACTCTTCCTTTTTCAATATTATTGA
AGCATTTATCAGGGTTATTGTCTCATGAGCGGATACATATTTGAATGTATTTAGAAAAATAAACAAATAG
GGGTTCCGCGCACATTTCCCCGAAAAGTGCCACCTGTCATGACCAAAATCCCTTAACGTGAGTTTTCGTT
CCACTGAGCGTCAGACCCCGTAGAAAAGATCAAAGGATCTTCTTGAGATCCTTTTTTTCTGCGCGTAATC
TGCTGCTTGCAAACAAAAAAACCACCGCTACCAGCGGTGGTTTGTTTGCCGGATCAAGAGCTACCAACTC
TTTTTCCGAAGGTAACTGGCTTCAGCAGAGCGCAGATACCAAATACTGTTCTTCTAGTGTAGCCGTAGTT
AGGCCACCACTTCAAGAACTCTGTAGCACCGCCTACATACCTCGCTCTGCTAATCCTGTTACCAGTGGCT
GCTGCCAGTGGCGATAAGTCGTGTCTTACCGGGTTGGACTCAAGACGATAGTTACCGGATAAGGCGCAGC
GGTCGGGCTGAACGGGGGGTTCGTGCACACAGCCCAGCTTGGAGCGAACGACCTACACCGAACTGAGATA
CCTACAGCGTGAGCTATGAGAAAGCGCCACGCTTCCCGAAGGGAGAAAGGCGGACAGGTATCCGGTAAGC
GGCAGGGTCGGAACAGGAGAGCGCACGAGGGAGCTTCCAGGGGGAAACGCCTGGTATCTTTATAGTCCTG
TCGGGTTTCGCCACCTCTGACTTGAGCGTCGATTTTTGTGATGCTCGTCAGGGGGGCGGAGCCTATGGAA
AAACGCCAGCAACGCGGCCTTTTTACGGTTCCTGGCCTTTTGCTGGCCTTTTGCTCACATGTTCTTTCCT
GCGTTATCCCCTGATTCTGTGGATAACCGTGCGGCCGC
